Addgene plasmid #26029: 476 p5E-mcs
Purpose: (Empty Backbone)
Depositing lab: Nathan Lawson. Depositing organization: University of Massachusetts, Worcester. Publication: Robust Identification of Developmentally Active Endothelial Enhancers in Zebrafish Using FANS-Assisted ATAC-Seq. Quillien A, Abdalla M, Yu J, Ou J, Zhu LJ, Lawson ND. Cell Rep. 2017 Jul 18;20(3):709-720. doi: 10.1016/j.celrep.2017.06.070. PubMed 28723572.
Backbone
  Vector backbone: p5E
  Backbone size (bp): 2810
  Vector type: Entry vector
Growth in bacteria
  Bacterial resistance: Kanamycin, 50 μg/mL
  Growth temperature: 37°C
  Growth strain: DH5alpha
  Copy number: High Copy
Gene/Insert
  Gene/Insert name: None
  Cloning method: Gateway Cloning; 5′ cloning site attL1 (not destroyed); 3′ cloning site attR2 (not destroyed)
  Sequencing primers: 5′ M13pUC-fwd; 3′ M13rev
Terms and licenses: Academic/Nonprofit Terms; Industry Terms: Not Available to Industry
Depositor comments: "p5E" refers to 5' entry clones flanked by L4-R1
How to cite: 476 p5E-mcs was a gift from Nathan Lawson (Addgene plasmid # 26029 ; http://n2t.net/addgene:26029 ; RRID:Addgene_26029)
