[The description below was written by a language model from this plasmid's Addgene catalogue record and pLannotate feature annotations shown in this document.]
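Description:
476 p5E-mcs is an empty 5′ entry vector for multisite Gateway cloning, built on the p5E backbone and totalling 2,810 bp. It is maintained in E. coli as a high-copy plasmid through a ColE1/pUC-type origin of replication and is selected with kanamycin via an aminoglycoside phosphotransferase (KanR) gene. rrnB T1 and T2 transcription terminators lie upstream of the recombination cassette, where they help insulate the cloning region from read-through transcription. Short lacI and lacZα fragments are also annotated, and these appear to be backbone remnants rather than functional genes.

The vector carries no insert. Between the recombination sites sits a pBluescript-derived multiple cloning site, flanked by T7 and T3 phage promoters, and a second T7 promoter lies downstream of the cassette. The MCS allows a fragment of interest, typically a promoter or enhancer in a 5′ entry clone, to be placed by conventional restriction cloning instead of a BP reaction.

The catalogue fields list the flanking sites as attL1 and attR2, but the depositor comment states that p5E clones are flanked by L4-R1. The feature table fits the comment better: it shows an attL-type fragment overlapping an attB4 core on the 5′ side (consistent with attL4) and attR1 on the 3′ side. With these sites, an LR reaction can join the 5′ element to middle and 3′ entry clones in a destination vector, yielding an ordered promoter–gene–tail construct. The associated publication concerns endothelial enhancers in zebrafish, which suggests use in building regulatory-element reporter constructs, although the record itself gives the purpose only as an empty backbone.
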