Features (pLannotate 1.2.2; 13 found; start..end, strand, type, name):
    121..213     +  CDS            lacI (fragment): lac repressor; lacI; The lac repressor binds to the lac operator to inhibit transcription in E. coli. This inhibition can be relieved by adding lactose or isopropyl-β-D-thiogalactopyranoside (IPTG).
    268..295     -  terminator     rrnB T2 terminator: transcription terminator T2 from the E. coli rrnB gene
    427..470     +  terminator     rrnB T1 terminator: Escherichia coli rrnB; transcription terminator T1 from the E. coli rrnB gene
    517..553     -  CDS            lacZα (fragment): LacZα fragment of β-galactosidase; lacZ fragment
    592..677     +  protein_bind   attL1 (fragment): mutant version of attL; recombination site for the Gateway® LR reaction LR Clonase™
    668..688     +  protein_bind   attB4: mutant version of attB; core recombination site for the Gateway® BP reaction BP Clonase™
    690..708     +  promoter       T7 promoter: promoter for bacteriophage T7 RNA polymerase
    717..824     -  misc_feature   MCS: pBluescript multiple cloning site
    837..855     -  promoter       T3 promoter: promoter for bacteriophage T3 RNA polymerase
    856..979     +  protein_bind   attR1: mutant version of attR; recombination site for the Gateway® LR reaction LR Clonase™
   1052..1070    -  promoter       T7 promoter: promoter for bacteriophage T7 RNA polymerase
   1204..2013    +  CDS            KanR: aminoglycoside phosphotransferase; aph(3')-Ia; confers resistance to kanamycin in bacteria or G418 (Geneticin®) in eukaryotes
   2160..2748    +  rep_origin     ori: high-copy-number ColE1/pMB1/pBR322/pUC origin of replication
>Addgene plasmid #26029 | 476 p5E-mcs | depositor full sequence | sequence record 12214 | Author sequence
CTTTCCTGCGTTATCCCCTGATTCTGTGGATAACCGTATTACCGCCTTTGAGTGAGCTGATACCGCTCGC
CGCAGCCGAACGACCGAGCGCAGCGAGTCAGTGAGCGAGGAAGCGGAAGAGCGCCCAATACGCAAACCGC
CTCTCCCCGCGCGTTGGCCGATTCATTAATGCAGCTGGCACGACAGGTTTCCCGACTGGAAAGCGGGCAG
TGAGCGCAACGCAATTAATACGCGTACCGCTAGCCAGGAAGAGTTTGTAGAAACGCAAAAAGGCCATCCG
TCAGGATGGCCTTCTGCTTAGTTTGATGCCTGGCAGTTTATGGCGGGCGTCCTGCCCGCCACCCTCCGGG
CCGTTGCTTCACAACGTTCAAATCCGCTCCCGGCGGATTTGTCCTACTCAGGAGAGCGTTCACCGACAAA
CAACAGATAAAACGAAAGGCCCAGTCTTCCGACTGAGCCTTTCGTTTTATTTGATGCCTGGCAGTTCCCT
ACTCTCGCGTTAACGCTAGCATGGATGTTTTCCCAGTCACGACGTTGTAAAACGACGGCCAGTCTTAAGC
TCGGGCCCGCGTTAACGCTACCATGGAGCTCCAAATAATGATTTTATTTTGACTGATAGTGACCTGTTCG
TTGCAACAAATTGATAAGCAATGCTTTTTTATAATGCCAACTTTGTATAGAAAAGTTGGTAATACGACTC
ACTATAGGGCGAATTGGGTACCGGGCCCCCCCTCGAGGTCGACGGTATCGATAAGCTTGATATCGAATTC
CTGCAGCCCGGGGGATCCACTAGTTCTAGAGCGGCCGCCACCGCGGTGGAGCTCCAGCTTTTGTTCCCTT
TAGTGAGGGTTAATTCAAGTTTGTACAAAAAAGTTGAACGAGAAACGTAAAATGATATAAATATCAATAT
ATTAAATTAGATTTTGCATAAAAAACAGACTACATAATACTGTAAAACACAACATATGCAGTCACTATGA
ACCAACTACTTAGATGGTATTAGTGACCTGTAGAATTCGAGCTCTAGAGCTGCAGGGCGGCCGCGATATC
CCCTATAGTGAGTCGTATTACATGGTCATAGCTGTTTCCTGGCAGCTCTGGCCCGTGTCTCAAAATCTCT
GATGTTACATTGCACAAGATAAAAATATATCATCATGAACAATAAAACTGTCTGCTTACATAAACAGTAA
TACAAGGGGTGTTATGAGCCATATTCAACGGGAAACGTCGAGGCCGCGATTAAATTCCAACATGGATGCT
GATTTATATGGGTATAAATGGGCTCGCGATAATGTCGGGCAATCAGGTGCGACAATCTATCGCTTGTATG
GGAAGCCCGATGCGCCAGAGTTGTTTCTGAAACATGGCAAAGGTAGCGTTGCCAATGATGTTACAGATGA
GATGGTCAGACTAAACTGGCTGACGGAATTTATGCCTCTTCCGACCATCAAGCATTTTATCCGTACTCCT
GATGATGCATGGTTACTCACCACTGCGATCCCCGGAAAAACAGCATTCCAGGTATTAGAAGAATATCCTG
ATTCAGGTGAAAATATTGTTGATGCGCTGGCAGTGTTCCTGCGCCGGTTGCATTCGATTCCTGTTTGTAA
TTGTCCTTTTAACAGCGATCGCGTATTTCGTCTCGCTCAGGCGCAATCACGAATGAATAACGGTTTGGTT
GATGCGAGTGATTTTGATGACGAGCGTAATGGCTGGCCTGTTGAACAAGTCTGGAAAGAAATGCATAAAC
TTTTGCCATTCTCACCGGATTCAGTCGTCACTCATGGTGATTTCTCACTTGATAACCTTATTTTTGACGA
GGGGAAATTAATAGGTTGTATTGATGTTGGACGAGTCGGAATCGCAGACCGATACCAGGATCTTGCCATC
CTATGGAACTGCCTCGGTGAGTTTTCTCCTTCATTACAGAAACGGCTTTTTCAAAAATATGGTATTGATA
ATCCTGATATGAATAAATTGCAGTTTCATTTGATGCTCGATGAGTTTTTCTAATCAGAATTGGTTAATTG
GTTGTAACACTGGCAGAGCATTACGCTGACTTGACGGGACGGCGCAAGCTCATGACCAAAATCCCTTAAC
GTGAGTTACGCGTCGTTCCACTGAGCGTCAGACCCCGTAGAAAAGATCAAAGGATCTTCTTGAGATCCTT
TTTTTCTGCGCGTAATCTGCTGCTTGCAAACAAAAAAACCACCGCTACCAGCGGTGGTTTGTTTGCCGGA
TCAAGAGCTACCAACTCTTTTTCCGAAGGTAACTGGCTTCAGCAGAGCGCAGATACCAAATACTGTCCTT
CTAGTGTAGCCGTAGTTAGGCCACCACTTCAAGAACTCTGTAGCACCGCCTACATACCTCGCTCTGCTAA
TCCTGTTACCAGTGGCTGCTGCCAGTGGCGATAAGTCGTGTCTTACCGGGTTGGACTCAAGACGATAGTT
ACCGGATAAGGCGCAGCGGTCGGGCTGAACGGGGGGTTCGTGCACACAGCCCAGCTTGGAGCGAACGACC
TACACCGAACTGAGATACCTACAGCGTGAGCATTGAGAAAGCGCCACGCTTCCCGAAGGGAGAAAGGCGG
ACAGGTATCCGGTAAGCGGCAGGGTCGGAACAGGAGAGCGCACGAGGGAGCTTCCAGGGGGAAACGCCTG
GTATCTTTATAGTCCTGTCGGGTTTCGCCACCTCTGACTTGAGCGTCGATTTTTGTGATGCTCGTCAGGG
GGGCGGAGCCTATGGAAAAACGCCAGCAACGCGGCCTTTTTACGGTTCCTGGCCTTTTGCTGGCCTTTTG
CTCACATGTT
