>Addgene plasmid #26029 | 476 p5E-mcs | addgene partial sequence | sequence record 32083 | 26029 with M13pUC-fwd
GTTACGCTACCATGGAGCTCCAAATAATGATTTTATTTTGACTGATAGTGACCTGTTCGTTGCAACAAAT
TGATAAGCAATGCTTTTTTATAATGCCAACTTTGTATAGAAAAGTTGGTAATACGACTCACTATAGGGCG
AATTGGGTACCGGGCCCCCCCTCGAGGTCGACGGTATCGATAAGCTTGATATCGAATTCCTGCAGCCCGG
GGGATCCACTAGTTCTAGAGCGGCCGCCACCGCGGTGGAGCTCCAGCTTTTGTTCCCTTTAGTGAGGGTT
AATTCAAGTTTGTACAAAAAAGTTGAACGAGAAACGTAAAATGATATAAATATCAATATATTAAATTAGA
TTTTGCATAAAAAACAGACTACATAATACTGTAAAACACAACATATGCAGTCACTATGAACCAACTACTT
AGATGGTATTAGTGACCTGTAGAATTCGAGCTCTAGAGCTGCAGGGCGGCCGCGATATCCCCTATAGTGA
GTCGTATTACATGGTCATAGCTGTTTCCTGGCAGCTCTGGCCCGTGTCTCAAAATCTCTGATGTTACATT
GCACAAGATAAAAATATATCATCATGAACAATAAAACTGTCTGCTTACATAAACAGTAATACAAGGGGTG
TTATGAGCCATATTCAACGGGAAACGTCGAGGCCGCGATTAAATTCCAACATGGATGCTGATTTATATGG
GTATAAATGGGCTCGCGATAATGTCGGGCAATCAGGTGCGACAATCTATCGCTTGTATGGGAAGCCCGAT
GCGCCAGAGTTGTTTCTGAAACATGGCAAAGGTAGCGTTGCCAATGATGTTACAGATGAGATGGTCAGAC
TAAACTGGCTGACGGAATTTATGCCTCTTCCGACCATCAAGCATTTTATCCGTACTCCTGATGATGCATG
GTTACTCACCACTGCGATCCCCGG
